>Addgene plasmid #240646 | pCAG1.1-Galntl5 (37 kDa)-3xHA | addgene full sequence | sequence record 484665 | Addgene NGS Result
GAGCTCATCGATACTCGACATTGATTATTGACTAGTTATTAATAGTAATCAATTACGGGGTCATTAGTTC
ATAGCCCATATATGGAGTTCCGCGTTACATAACTTACGGTAAATGGCCCGCCTGGCTGACCGCCCAACGA
CCCCCGCCCATTGACGTCAATAATGACGTATGTTCCCATAGTAACGCCAATAGGGACTTTCCATTGACGT
CAATGGGTGGAGTATTTACGGTAAACTGCCCACTTGGCAGTACATCAAGTGTATCATATGCCAAGTACGC
CCCCTATTGACGTCAATGACGGTAAATGGCCCGCCTGGCATTATGCCCAGTACATGACCTTATGGGACTT
TCCTACTTGGCAGTACATCTACGTATTAGTCATCGCTATTACCATGGTCGAGGTGAGCCCCACGTTCTGC
TTCACTCTCCCCATCTCCCCCCCCTCCCCACCCCCAAGATTGTATTGGAGTGTGTTTGAGTTTTGTTGAG
GGGCGAAGGGGGCGGGGGGGGGGGGGGGGCCGGCGGGGGGCGGGGGGGGGGGGGGCGGGGGGCGGGGCGG
GGCGAGGCGGAGAGGTGCGGCGGCAGCCAATCAGAGCGGCGCGCTCCGAAAGTTTCCTTTTATGGCGAGG
CGGCGGCGGCGGCGGCCCTATAAAAAGCGAAGCGCGCGGCGGGCGGGAGTCGCTGCGCGCTGCCTTCGCC
CCGTGCCCCGCTCCGCCGCCGCCTCGCGCCGCCCGCCCCGGCTCTGACTGACCGCGTTACTCCCACAGGT
GAGCGGGCGGGACGGCCCTTCTCCTCCGGGCTGTAATTAGCGCTTGGTTTAATGACGGCTTGTTTCTTTT
CTGTGGCTGCGTGAAAGCCTTGAGGGGCTCCGGGAGGGCCCTTTGTGCGGGGGGAGCGGCTCGGGGGGTG
CGTGCGTGTGTGTGTGCGTGGGGAGCGCCGCGTGCGGCTCCGCGCTGCCCGGCGGCTGTGAGCGCTGCGG
GCGCGGCGCGGGGCTTTGTGCGCTCCGCAGTGTGCGCGAGGGGAGCGCGGCCGGGGGCGGTGCCCCGCGG
TGCGGGGGGGGCTGCGAGGGGAACAAAGGCTGCGTGCGGGGTGTGTGCGTGGGGGGGTGAGCAGGGGGTG
TGGGCGCGTCGGTCGGGCTGCAACCCCCCCTGCACCCCCCTCCCCGAGTTGCTGAGCACGGCCCGGCTTC
GGGTGCGGGGCTCCGTACGGGGCGTGGCGCGGGGCTCGCCGTGCCGGGCGGGGGGTGGCGGCAGGTGGGG
GTGCCGGGCGGGGCGGGGCCGCCTCGGGCCGGGGAGGGCTCGGGGGAGGGGCGCGGCGGCCCCCGGAGCG
CCGGCGGCTGTCGAGGCGCGGCGAGCCGCAGCCATTGCCTTTTATGGTAATCGTGCGAGAGGGCGCAGGG
ACTTCCTTTGTCCCAAATCTGTGCGGAGCCGAAATCTGGGAGGCGCCGCCGCACCCCCTCTAGCGGGCGC
GGGGCGAAGCGGTGCGGCGCCGGCAGGAAGGAAATGGGCGGGGAGGGCCTTCGTGCGTCGCCGCGCCGCC
GTCCCCTTCTCCCTCTCCAGCCTCGGGGCTGTCCGCGGGGGGACGGCTGCCTTCGGGGGGGACGGGGCAG
GGCGGGGTTCGGCTTCTGGCGTGTGACCGGCGGCTCTAGCCTCTGCTAACCATGTTCATGCCTTCTTCTT
TTTCCTACAGCTCCTGGGCAACGTGCTGGTTATTGTGCTGTCTCATCATTTTGGCAAATCTAGAATCGAT
GCGGCCGCAGTCGACAAGCTTGCCGCCATGCCATTCAATCTACCCACTGCCAGCATCATCATATGCTTCT
ATAATGAAGAATTTAACACCTTGCTCCGGGCAGTGTCGAGTGTGGTGAACCTCAGTCCGCAGCATCTCCT
GGAGGAGATCATTCTGGTGGATGACATGAGTGAATTTGATGATTTGAAGGACAAACTGGACTATTATCTG
GAAATTTTTCGTGGAAAAGTTAAATTAATAAGAAACAAAAAGAGAGAGGGTCTTATCAGATCAAAGATGA
TTGGCGCCTCCCGGGCTTCAGGGGACATCCTGGTGTTCTTGGATAGTCACTGTGAGGTGAATAGAGTCTG
GCTAGAACCCTTGCTGCATGCCATTGCTAAGGATCACAAAATGGTGGTATGCCCTATTATCGATGTCATC
AATGAATTAACCTTGGATTATATGGCGGCACCTATTGTAAGGGGAGCTTTTGACTGGAATCTGAATCTCA
GATGGGACAATGTTTTCGCATATGAGTTGGACGGCCCAGAAGGACCAAGTACACCTATCCGGTCACCTGC
AATGACAGGAGGAATTTTTGCTATAAACAGACATTATTTTAATGAACTTGGACAATATGACAACGGCATG
GATATTTGTGGAGGAGAAAATGTGGAACTTTCGCTAAGAATCTGGATGTGTGGAGGCCAGCTCTTCATAC
TCCCTTGCTCTCGGGTTGGATATAACAGTAAGGCGCTGAGTCAACACAGGCGTGCAAACCAGAGTGCCTT
GTCAAGGAATTTACTGCGAGTGGTTCACGTCTGGCTAGATGAATACAAGGGAAACTTTTTTCTTCAAAGA
CCTTCTTTGACATACGTTTCCTGTGGAAATATTAGTGAGCGCGTGGAATTAAGGAAACGCCTGGGTTGCA
AGTCATTCCAGTGGTATTTGGATAATATCTTTCCAGAGTTGGAGCCATTTAACACAGAGAGGAAAAGGAA
AAAAAATCGTTTCGAATTCGATATCGGGGGCGGGGGCTACCCATACGATGTTCCTGACTATGCGGGCTAT
CCCTATGACGTCCCGGACTATGCAGGATCCTATCCATATGACGTTCCAGATTACGCTTAGCTCGAGACTC
CTCAGGTGCAGGCTGCCTATCAGAAGGTGGTGGCTGGTGTGGCCAATGCCCTGGCTCACAAATACCACTG
AGATCTTTTTCCCTCTGCCAAAAATTATGGGGACATCATGAAGCCCCTTGAGCATCTGACTTCTGGCTAA
TAAAGGAAATTTATTTTCATTGCAATAGTGTGTTGGAATTTTTTGTGTCTCTCACTCGGAAGGACATATG
GGAGGGCAAATCATTTAAAACATCAGAATGAGTATTTGGTTTAGAGTTTGGCAACATATGCCCATATGCT
GGCTGCCATGAACAAAGGTTGGCTATAAAGAGGTCATCAGTATATGAAACAGCCCCCTGCTGTCCATTCC
TTATTCCATAGAAAAGCCTTGACTTGAGGTTAGATTTTTTTTATATTTTGTTTTGTGTTATTTTTTTCTT
TAACATCCCTAAAATTTTCCTTACATGTTTTACTAGCCAGATTTTTCCTCCTCTCCTGACTACTCCCAGT
CATAGCTGTCCCTCTTCTCTTATGAAGATCCCTCGACTTAATTAAGGTACCCAATTCGCCCTATAGTGAG
TCGTATTACGCGCGCTCACTGGCCGTCGTTTTACAACGTCGTGACTGGGAAAACCCTGGCGTTACCCAAC
TTAATCGCCTTGCAGCACATCCCCCTTTCGCCAGCTGGCGTAATAGCGAAGAGGCCCGCACCGATCGCCC
TTCCCAACAGTTGCGCAGCCTGAATGGCGAATGGG
[124 nt withheld, positions 3606-3729]
C
[91 nt withheld, positions 3731-3821]
A
[49 nt withheld, positions 3823-3871]
CCTTTGACGTTGGAGTCCACGTTCTTT
[37 nt withheld, positions 3899-3935]
ACCCTATCTCGGTCTATTCTTTTGATTTATAAGGGATTTTGCCGATTTCGGCCTATTGGTTAAAAAATGA
GCTGATTTAACAAAAATTTAACGCGAATTTTAACAAAATATTAACGCTTACAATTTAGGTGGCACTTTTC
GGGGAAATGTGCGCGGAACCCCTATTTGTTTATTTTTCTAAATACATTCAAATATGTATCCGCTCATGAG
ACAATAACCCTGATAAATGCTTCAATAATATTGAAAAAGGAAGAGTATGAGTATTCAACATTTCCGTGTC
GCCCTTATTCCCTTTTTTGCGGCATTTTGCCTTCCTGTTTTTGCTCACCCAGAAACGCTGGTGAAAGTAA
AAGATGCTGAAGATCAGTTGGGTGCACGAGTGGGTTACATCGAACTGGATCTCAACAGCGGTAAGATCCT
TGAGAGTTTTCGCCCCGAAGAACGTTTTCCAATGATGAGCACTTTTAAAGTTCTGCTATGTGGCGCGGTA
TTATCCCGTATTGACGCCGGGCAAGAGCAACTCGGTCGCCGCATACACTATTCTCAGAATGACTTGGTTG
AGTACTCACCAGTCACAGAAAAGCATCTTACGGATGGCATGACAGTAAGAGAATTATGCAGTGCTGCCAT
AACCATGAGTGATAACACTGCGGCCAACTTACTTCTGACAACGATCGGAGGACCGAAGGAGCTAACCGCT
TTTTTGCACAACATGGGGGATCATGTAACTCGCCTTGATCGTTGGGAACCGGAGCTGAATGAAGCCATAC
CAAACGACGAGCGTGACACCACGATGCCTGTAGCAATGGCAACAACGTTGCGCAAACTATTAACTGGCGA
ACTACTTACTCTAGCTTCCCGGCAACAATTAATAGACTGGATGGAGGCGGATAAAGTTGCAGGACCACTT
CTGCGCTCGGCCCTTCCGGCTGGCTGGTTTATTGCTGATAAATCTGGAGCCGGTGAGCGTGGGTCTCGCG
GTATCATTGCAGCACTGGGGCCAGATGGTAAGCCCTCCCGTATCGTAGTTATCTACACGACGGGGAGTCA
GGCAACTATGGATGAACGAAATAGACAGATCGCTGAGATAGGTGCCTCACTGATTAAGCATTGGTAACTG
TCAGACCAAGTTTACTCATATATACTTTAGATTGATTTAAAACTTCATTTTTAATTTAAAAGGATCTAGG
TGAAGATCCTTTTTGATAATCTCATGACCAAAATCCCTTAACGTGAGTTTTCGTTCCACTGAGCGTCAGA
CCCCGTAGAAAAGATCAAAGGATCTTCTTGAGATCCTTTTTTTCTGCGCGTAATCTGCTGCTTGCAAACA
AAAAAACCACCGCTACCAGCGGTGGTTTGTTTGCCGGATCAAGAGCTACCAACTCTTTTTCCGAAGGTAA
CTGGCTTCAGCAGAGCGCAGATACCAAATACTGTTCTTCTAGTGTAGCCGTAGTTAGGCCACCACTTCAA
GAACTCTGTAGCACCGCCTACATACCTCGCTCTGCTAATCCTGTTACCAGTGGCTGCTGCCAGTGGCGAT
AAGTCGTGTCTTACCGGGTTGGACTCAAGACGATAGTTACCGGATAAGGCGCAGCGGTCGGGCTGAACGG
GGGGTTCGTGCACACAGCCCAGCTTGGAGCGAACGACCTACACCGAACTGAGATACCTACAGCGTGAGCT
ATGAGAAAGCGCCACGCTTCCCGAAGGGAGAAAGGCGGACAGGTATCCGGTAAGCGGCAGGGTCGGAACA
GGAGAGCGCACGAGGGAGCTTCCAGGGGGAAACGCCTGGTATCTTTATAGTCCTGTCGGGTTTCGCCACC
TCTGACTTGAGCGTCGATTTTTGTGATGCTCGTCAGGGGGGCGGAGCCTATGGAAAAACGCCAGCAACGC
GGCCTTTTTACGGTTCCTGGCCTTTTGCTGGCCTTTTGCTCACATGTTCTTTCCTGCGTTATCCCCTGAT
TCTGTGGATAACCGTATTACCGCCTTTGAGTGAGCTGATACCGCTCGCCGCAGCCGAACGACCGAGCGCA
GCGAGTCAGTGAGCGAGGAAGCGGAAGAGCGCCCAATACGCAAACCGCCTCTCCCCGCGCGTTGGCCGAT
TCATTAATGCAGCTGGCACGACAGGTTTCCCGACTGGAAAGCGGGCAGTGAGCGCAACGCAATTAATGTG
AGTTAGCTCACTCATTAGGCACCCCAGGCTTTACACTTTATGCTTCCGGCTCGTATGTTGTGTGGAATTG
TGAGCGGATAACAATTTCACACAGGAAACAGCTATGACCATGATTACGCCAAGCGCGCAATTAACCCTCA
CTAAAGGGAACAAAAGCTG
Features (pLannotate 1.2.2; 18 found; start..end, strand, type, name):
     17..396     +  enhancer       CMV enhancer: human cytomegalovirus immediate early enhancer
    522..675     +  promoter       chicken β-actin promoter (fragment): contains a 21-bp deletion relative to the standard chicken β-actin promoter
    676..1690    +  intron         chimeric intron: chimera between introns from chicken β-actin and rabbit β-globin
   1715..2743    +  CDS            Galntl5 (fragment): GLTL5_MOUSE - Also known as Galnt15. Experimental evidence at protein level: Swiss-Prot protein existence level 1. Probable inactive glycosyltransferase required during spermatid development. May participate in protein loading into the acrosomes and accumulation of ubiquitin-proteasome systems around the head-tail coupling apparatus region. From Mus musculus (Mouse).
   2768..2857    +  CDS            3xHA: three tandem HA epitope tags
   2867..2938    +  CDS            HBB (fragment): HBB_PONPY - Experimental evidence at transcript level: Swiss-Prot protein existence level 2. Involved in oxygen transport from the lung to the various peripheral tissues. From Pongo pygmaeus (Bornean orangutan).
   3009..3064    +  polyA_signal   β-globin poly(A) signal: rabbit β-globin polyadenylation signal (Gil and Proudfoot, 1987)
   3420..3438    -  promoter       T7 promoter: promoter for bacteriophage T7 RNA polymerase
   3446..3601    +  CDS            lacZα (fragment): LacZα fragment of β-galactosidase; lacZ fragment
   3606..4034    +  rep_origin     f1 ori (sequence partly withheld): f1 bacteriophage origin of replication; arrow indicates direction of (+) strand synthesis
   4087..4191    +  promoter       AmpR promoter: bla
   4192..5052    +  CDS            AmpR: β-lactamase; bla; confers resistance to ampicillin, carbenicillin, and related antibiotics
   5223..5811    +  rep_origin     ori: high-copy-number ColE1/pMB1/pBR322/pUC origin of replication
   5994..6086    +  CDS            lacI (fragment): lac repressor; lacI; The lac repressor binds to the lac operator to inhibit transcription in E. coli. This inhibition can be relieved by adding lactose or isopropyl-β-D-thiogalactopyranoside (IPTG).
   6099..6120    +  protein_bind   CAP binding site: CAP binding activates transcription in the presence of cAMP. E. coli catabolite activator protein
   6135..6165    +  promoter       lac promoter: promoter for the E. coli lac operon
   6173..6189    +  protein_bind   lac operator: The lac repressor binds to the lac operator to inhibit transcription in E. coli. This inhibition can be relieved by adding lactose or isopropyl-β-D-thiogalactopyranoside (IPTG). lac repressor encoded by lacI
   6234..6252    +  promoter       T3 promoter: promoter for bacteriophage T3 RNA polymerase
