[The description below was written by a language model from this plasmid's Addgene catalogue record and pLannotate feature annotations shown in this document.]
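Description:
pCAG1.1-Galntl5 (37 kDa)-3xHA is a mammalian expression plasmid built on the pCAG1.1 backbone, about 6.25 kb in total according to the catalogue (the sequenced record is 6,264 nt). It is maintained in E. coli as a high-copy plasmid through a ColE1/pUC-type origin and selected with ampicillin via the β-lactamase gene and its own promoter. The backbone also carries an f1 phage origin, flanking T7 and T3 promoters, and remnants of a lac region (lacZα and lacI fragments, CAP site, lac promoter and operator). These are typical leftovers of a phagemid-type cloning vector and play no evident role in the mammalian expression function.

The payload is a truncated mouse Galntl5 coding sequence, described as the portion encoding the C-terminal 37 kDa of variant #1, cloned between HindIII and XhoI sites and fused at its C terminus to three tandem HA epitopes. Transcription is driven by the CAG promoter, annotated here as its component parts: the CMV immediate-early enhancer, a chicken β-actin promoter fragment and a chimeric chicken β-actin/rabbit β-globin intron, which together give strong, broadly active expression in mammalian cells. A rabbit β-globin polyadenylation signal terminates the transcript. The short "HBB" fragment annotated just upstream of it most likely reflects β-globin-derived sequence in the 3′ region rather than an intended coding element.

GALNTL5 is annotated as a probable inactive glycosyltransferase needed during spermatid development, and the associated study concerns its GalNAc binding and its role in sperm migration and zona pellucida binding. The construct would allow expression of this shorter form and its detection or pull-down via the HA tag, although the record does not detail the specific experiments.
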