Addgene plasmid #240646: pCAG1.1-Galntl5 (37 kDa)-3xHA
Purpose: The nucleotides coding 37 kDa from the C-terminus of mouse Galntl5 variant #1 and 3xHA tag sequence were inserted under the CAG promoter.
Depositing lab: Taichi Noda. Depositing organization: Kumamoto University. Publication: GALNTL5 binds GalNAc and is required for migration through the uterotubal junction and sperm-zona pellucida binding. Noda T, Uriu R, Mashiko D, Shinohara H, Qu Y, Taira A, Matzuk RM, Tahala D, Nakano M, Araki K, Yu Z, Zhang Y, Matzuk MM, Ikawa M. Nat Commun. 2025 Sep 17;16(1):8264. doi: 10.1038/s41467-025-63805-4. PubMed 40962834.
Backbone
  Vector backbone: pCAG1.1
  Backbone manufacturer: kindly gifted from Dr Masahito Ikawa (Addgene Plasmid ID #173685)
  Backbone size w/o insert (bp): 5180
  Total vector size (bp): 6252
  Vector type: Mammalian Expression
Growth in bacteria
  Bacterial resistance: Ampicillin, 100 μg/mL
  Growth temperature: 37°C
  Growth strain: DH5alpha
  Copy number: High Copy
Gene/Insert
  Gene/Insert name: UDP-N-acetyl-alpha-D-galactosamine:polypeptide N-acetylgalactosaminyltransferase-like 5 (alt names: Galntl5; 1700021B12Rik)
  Species: M. musculus (mouse)
  Insert size (bp): 1089
  GenBank ID: ENSMUSG00000028938
  Entrez Gene: Galntl5 (a.k.a. 1700021B12Rik, Galnt15)
  Promoter: CAG
  Tag / fusion protein: 3xHA (C terminal on insert)
  Cloning method: Restriction Enzyme; 5′ cloning site HindIII (not destroyed); 3′ cloning site XhoI (not destroyed)
  Sequencing primers: 5′ GCCTTCTTCTTTTTCCTACAGC; 3′ GAAGTCAGATGCTCAAGGGG
Terms and licenses: Academic/Nonprofit Terms; Industry Terms: Not Available to Industry
How to cite: pCAG1.1-Galntl5 (37 kDa)-3xHA was a gift from Taichi Noda (Addgene plasmid # 240646 ; http://n2t.net/addgene:240646 ; RRID:Addgene_240646)
